Addgene plasmid #138942: pRHA12
Purpose: AND gate with IPTG and aTc as inputs and sfGFP as output
Depositing lab: Guillermo Rodrigo. Depositing organization: Agencia Estatal Consejo Superior de Investigaciones Científicas, M.P. Publication: Binary addition in a living cell based on riboregulation. Rosado A, Cordero T, Rodrigo G. PLoS Genet. 2018 Jul 19;14(7):e1007548. doi: 10.1371/journal.pgen.1007548. eCollection 2018 Jul. PubMed 30024870.
Backbone
  Vector backbone: pSC101
  Vector type: Bacterial Expression
Growth in bacteria
  Bacterial resistance: Kanamycin, 50 μg/mL
  Growth temperature: 37°C
  Growth strain: DH5alpha
  Copy number: High Copy
Gene/Insert
  Gene/Insert name: riboregulated sfGFP
  Species: Synthetic
  Insert size (bp): 1125
  Cloning method: Restriction Enzyme; 5′ cloning site NheI (unknown if destroyed); 3′ cloning site PstI (unknown if destroyed)
  Sequencing primers: 5′ VF2; 3′ VR
Terms and licenses: Academic/Nonprofit Terms; Industry Terms: Not Available to Industry
How to cite: pRHA12 was a gift from Guillermo Rodrigo (Addgene plasmid # 138942 ; http://n2t.net/addgene:138942 ; RRID:Addgene_138942)
