[The description below was written by a language model from this plasmid's Addgene catalogue record and pLannotate feature annotations shown in this document.]
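Description:
pRHA12 is a bacterial expression plasmid of about 4.4 kb built on a pSC101 backbone. It carries a synthetic genetic AND gate that takes IPTG and anhydrotetracycline (aTc) as inputs and produces superfolder GFP as its output. The plasmid replicates in E. coli through the pSC101 origin, which depends on the Rep101 (RepA) initiator protein encoded on the plasmid, and it is selected with kanamycin through a KanR aminoglycoside phosphotransferase gene. The catalogue entry lists the plasmid as high copy, whereas the pSC101 origin is generally annotated as low copy. The record does not explain this difference.

The insert is described as "riboregulated sfGFP", a synthetic cassette of roughly 1.1 kb cloned between NheI and PstI sites. The feature table shows a tet operator on the reverse strand and a lac operator on the forward strand, placed close together just upstream of the sfGFP coding sequence. This suggests two divergent regulated transcription units, one answering to TetR/aTc and the other to LacI/IPTG. Given the riboregulation described in the record, a plausible reading is that one promoter drives the sfGFP mRNA with a cis-repressed 5′ leader while the other drives a small trans-activating RNA that relieves the repression, so fluorescence would need both inducers. However, the riboregulator elements and the promoters themselves are not annotated. The short "H1-2O2 promoter" fragment hit probably reflects tetO-like sequence rather than a mammalian promoter.

A BioBrick suffix and the tonB terminator follow sfGFP, and further terminators (lambda t0, his operon, T3Te) insulate the cassette from the backbone. No repressor genes are annotated, so LacI and TetR presumably come from the host strain or another plasmid. The construct was made for work on RNA-based logic computation in living cells.
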