Features (pLannotate 1.2.2; 13 found; start..end, strand, type, name):
    133..152     -  promoter       H1-2O2 promoter (fragment): doxycycline-inducible variant of the human H1 RNA promoter (Henriksen et al., 2007)
    158..176     -  protein_bind   tet operator: tetO; bacterial operator O2 for the tetR and tetA genes tetracycline repressor TetR
    215..231     +  protein_bind   lac operator: The lac repressor binds to the lac operator to inhibit transcription in E. coli. This inhibition can be relieved by adding lactose or isopropyl-β-D-thiogalactopyranoside (IPTG). lac repressor encoded by lacI
    305..1015    +  CDS            superfolder GFP: GFP variant that folds robustly even when fused to poorly folded proteins (Pédelacq et al., 2006)
   1022..1042    +  misc_feature   BioBrick suffix: universal suffix for all parts
   1078..1109    +  terminator     tonB terminator: bidirectional E. coli tonB-P14 transcription terminator
   1156..1196    -  terminator     bacterial terminator (fragment): putative bacterial transcription terminator
   1208..2023    -  CDS            KanR: aminoglycoside phosphotransferase confers resistance to kanamycin in bacteria or G418 (Geneticin®) in eukaryotes
   2381..3331    -  CDS            Rep101: RepA protein needed for replication with the pSC101 origin; rep101
   3379..3601    -  rep_origin     pSC101 ori: low-copy replication origin that requires the Rep101 protein
   4093..4187    -  terminator     lambda t0 terminator: transcription terminator from phage lambda
   4224..4283    +  terminator     his operon terminator: This putative transcriptin terminator from the E. coli his operon has a 2-bp deletion introduced during synthesis. Its efficiency has not been determined.
   4343..4372    -  terminator     T3Te terminator: phage T3 early transcription terminator
>Addgene plasmid #138942 | pRHA12 | addgene full sequence | sequence record 292672 | Addgene NGS Result
CTAGCATCGATGCGAAAAAACCCCGCCGAAGCGGGGTTTTTTGCGGCTAGCCCCAGAATCCCTTCGAGCA
AATCCTAGCGAGGTGCCGCTAGATTCGCTCAAAGGAACCCTTCTTCCTGCCCGTGCTCAGTATCTCTATC
ACTGATAGGGATGTCAATCTCTATCACTGATAGGGACCTAGGATGCATATAAATGTGAGCGGATAACATT
GACATTGTGAGCGGATAACAAGATACTGAGCACACCCAGTATCATTCTCTTCTTCCTGCCCACGCGGAAA
GAGGAGAAAGGTGTAATGACTAGCCGTAAAGGCGAAGAGCTGTTCACTGGTGTCGTCCCTATTCTGGTGG
AACTGGATGGTGATGTCAACGGTCATAAGTTTTCCGTGCGTGGCGAGGGTGAAGGTGACGCAACTAATGG
TAAACTGACGCTGAAGTTCATCTGTACTACTGGTAAACTGCCGGTACCTTGGCCGACTCTGGTAACGACG
CTGACTTATGGTGTTCAGTGCTTTGCTCGTTATCCGGACCATATGAAGCAGCATGACTTCTTCAAGTCCG
CCATGCCGGAAGGCTATGTGCAGGAACGCACGATTTCCTTTAAGGATGACGGCACGTACAAAACGCGTGC
GGAAGTGAAATTTGAAGGCGATACCCTGGTAAACCGCATTGAGCTGAAAGGCATTGACTTTAAAGAAGAC
GGCAATATCCTGGGCCATAAGCTGGAATACAATTTTAACAGCCACAATGTTTACATCACCGCCGATAAAC
AAAAAAATGGCATTAAAGCGAATTTTAAAATTCGCCACAACGTGGAGGATGGCAGCGTGCAGCTGGCTGA
TCACTACCAGCAAAACACTCCAATCGGTGATGGTCCTGTTCTGCTGCCAGACAATCACTATCTGAGCACG
CAAAGCGTTCTGTCTAAAGATCCGAACGAGAAACGCGATCATATGGTTCTGCTGGAGTTCGTAACCGCAG
CGGGCATCACGCATGGTATGGATGAACTGTACAAATGATGATACTAGTAGCGGCCGCTGCAGGAGTCACT
AAGGGTTAGTTAGTTAGATTAGCAGAAAGTCAAAAGCCTCCGACCGGAGGCTTTTGACTAAAACTTCCCT
TGGGGTTATCATTGGGGCTCACTCAAAGGCGGTAATCAGATAAAAAAAATCCTTAGCTTTCGCTAAGGAT
GATTTCTGCTAGTATTATTAGAAAAACTCATCGAGCATCAAATGAAACTGCAATTTATTCATATCAGGAT
TATCAATACCATATTTTTGAAAAAGCCGTTTCTGTAATGAAGGAGAAAACTCACCGAGGCAGTTCCAAAG
AATGGCAAGGTCCTGGTAACGGTCTGCGATTCCGACCCGTCCAACATCAATACAACCTATTAATTTCCCC
TCGTCAAAAATAAGGTTATCAAGTGAGAAATCACCATGAGTGACGACTGAATCCGGTGAGAATGGCAAGA
GCTTGTGCATTTCTTTCCAGACTTGTTCAACAGGCCAGCCATTACGCTCGTCATCAAAATCACTCGCATC
AACCAAACCGTTATTCATGCGTGATTGCGCCTGAGCAAGACGAAATACACGATCGCTGTTAAAAGGACAA
TTACAAACAGGAATCGAATGTAACCGGCGCAGGAACACGGCCAGCGCATCAACAATATTTTCACCTGAAT
CAGGATATTCTTCTAATACCTGGAAGGCTGTTTTCCCAGGAATCGCGGTGGTGAGTAACCACGCATCATC
AGGAGTACGGATAAAATGCTTGATGGTCGGGAGAGGCATAAACTCCGTCAGCCAGTTGAGACGGACCATC
TCATCTGTAACATCATTGGCAACGCTACCTTTGCCATGTTTCAGAAACAACTCTGGCGCATCGGGCTTCC
CATACAAGCGATAGATTGTCGCACCTGATTGCCCGACATTATCGCGAGCCCATTTATACCCATATAAATC
AGCGTCCATGTTGGAGTTTAAGCGCGGACGGGAGCAAGACGTTTCCCGTTGAATATGGCTCATAACACCC
CTTGTATTACTGTTTATGTAAGCAGACAGTTTTATTGTTCATGATGATATATTTTTATCTTGTGCAATGT
AACATCAGAGATTTTGAGACACAACGTGGCTTTGTTGAATAAATCGAACTTTTGCTGAGTTGAAGGATCA
GCTCTAGTAGTTACATTGTCGATCTGTTCATGGTGAACAGCTTTGAATGCACCAAAAACTCGTAAAAGCT
CTGATGTATCTATCTTTTTTACACCGTTTTCATCTGTGCATATGGACAGTTTTCCCTTTGATATGTAACG
GTGAACAGTTGTTCTACTTTTGTTTGTTAGTCTTGATGCTTCACTGATAGATACAAGAGCCATAAGAACC
TCAGATCCTTCCGTATTTAGCCAGTATGTTCTCTAGTGTGGTTCGTTGTTTTTGCGTGAGCCATGAGAAC
GAACCATTGAGATCATACTTACTTTGCATGTCACTCAAAAATTTTGCCTCAAAACTGGTGAGCTGAATTT
TTGCAGTTAAAGCATCGTGTAGTGTTTTTCTTAGTCCGTTATGTAGGTAGGAATCTGATGTAATGGTTGT
TGGTATTTTGTCACCATTCATTTTTATCTGGTTGTTCTCAAGTTCGGTTACGAGATCCATTTGTCTATCT
AGTTCAACTTGGAAAATCAACGTATCAGTCGGGCGGCCTCGCTTATCAACCACCAATTTCATATTGCTGT
AAGTGTTTAAATCTTTACTTATTGGTTTCAAAACCCATTGGTTAAGCCTTTTAAACTCATGGTAGTTATT
TTCAAGCATTAACATGAACTTAAATTCATCAAGGCTAATCTCTATATTTGCCTTGTGAGTTTTCTTTTGT
GTTAGTTCTTTTAATAACCACTCATAAATCCTCATAGAGTATTTGTTTTCAAAAGACTTAACATGTTCCA
GATTATATTTTATGAATTTTTTTAACTGGAAAAGATAAGGCAATATCTCTTCACTAAAAACTAATTCTAA
TTTTTCGCTTGAGAACTTGGCATAGTTTGTCCACTGGAAAATCCCAAAGCCTTTAACCAAAGGATTCCTG
ATTTCCACAGTTCTCGTCATCAGCTCTCTGGTTGCTTTAGCTAATACACCATAAGCATTTTCCCTACTGA
TGTTCATCATCTGAGCGTATTGGTTATAAGTGAACGATACCGTCCGTTCTTTCCTTGTAGGGTTTTCAAT
CGTGGGGTTGAGTAGTGCCACACAGCATAAAATTAGCTTGGTTTCATGCTCCGTTAAGTCATAGCGACTA
ATCGCTAGTTCATTTGCTTTGAAAACAACTAATTCAGACATACATCTCAATTGGTCTAGGTGATTTTAAT
CACTATACCAATTGAGATGGGCTAGTCAATGATAATTACATGTCCTTTTCCTTTGAGTTGTGGGTATCTG
TAAATTCTGCTAGACCTTTGCTGGAAAACTTGTAAATTCTGCTAGACCCTCTGTAAATTCCGCTAGACCT
TTGTGTGTTTTTTTTGTTTATATTCAAGTGGTTATAATTTATAGAATAAAGAAAGAATAAAAAAAGATAA
AAAGAATAGATCCCAGCCCTGTGTATAACTCACTACTTTAGTCAGTTCCGCAGTATTACAAAAGGATGTC
GCAAACGCTGTTTGCTCCTCTACAAAACAGACCTTAAAACCCTAAAGGCTTAAGTAGCACCCTCGCAAGC
TCGGGCAAATCGCTGAATATTCCTTTTGTCTCCGACCATCAGGCACCTGAGTCGCTGTCTTTTTCGTGAC
ATTCAGTTCGCTGCGCTCACGGCTCTGGCAGTGAATGGGGGTAAATGGCACTACAGGCGCCTTTTATGGA
TTCATGCAAGGAAACTACCCATAATACAAGAAAAGCCCGTCACGGGCTTCTCAGGGCGTTTTATGGCGGG
TCTGCTATGTGGTGCTATCTGACTTTTTGCTGTTCAGCAGTTCCTGCCCTCTGATTTTCCAGTCTGACCA
CTTCGGATTATCCCGTGACAGGTCATTCAGACTGGCTAATGCACCCAGTAAGGCAGCGGTATCATCAACA
GGCTTACCCGTCTTACTGTCCCTAGTGCTTGGATTCTCACCAATAAAAAACGCCCGGCGGCAACCGAGCG
TTCTGAACAAATCCAGATGGAGTTCTGAGGTCATTACTGGATCTATCAACAGGAGTCCAAGCGAGCTCGT
AAACTTGGTCTGACAGCTCTAGCTCCGGCAAAAAAACGGGCAAGGTGTCACCACCCTGCCCTTTTTCTTT
AAAACCGAAAAGATTACTTCGCGTTTGCCACCTGACGTCTAAGAAAAGGAATATTCAGCAATTTGCCCGT
GCCGAAGAAAGGCCCACCCGTGAAGGTGAGCCAGTGAGTTGATTGCTACGTAATTAGTTAGTTAGCCCTT
AGTGACTCGAATTCGCGGATCCG
